>Addgene plasmid #24629 | pKS18 | depositor full sequence | sequence record 11467 | Author sequence
CTCGGGCCGTCTCTTGGGCTTGATCGGCCTTCTTGCGCATCTCACGCGCTCCTGCGGCGGCCTGTAGGGC
AGGCTCATACCCCTGCCGAACCGCTTTTGTCAGCCGGTCGGCCACGGCTTCCGGCGTCTCAACGCGCTTT
GAGATTCCCAGCTTTTCGGCCAATCCCTGCGGTGCATAGGCGCGTGGCTCGACCGCTTGCGGGCTGATGG
TGACGTGGCCCACTGGTGGCCGCTCCAGGGCCTCGTAGAACGCCTGAATGCGCGTGTGACGTGCCTTGCT
GCCCTCGATGCCCCGTTGCAGCCCTAGATCGGCCACAGCGGCCGCAAACGTGGTCTGGTCGCGGGTCATC
TGCGCTTTGTTGCCGATGAACTCCTTGGCCGACAGCCTGCCGTCCTGCGTCAGCGGCACCACGAACGCGG
TCATGTGCGGGCTGGTTTCGTCACGGTGGATGCTGGCCGTCACGATGCGATCCGCCCCGTACTTGTCCGC
CAGCCACTTGTGCGCCTTCTCGAAGAACGCCGCCTGCTGTTCTTGGCTGGCCGACTTCCACCATTCCGGG
CTGGCCGTCATGACGTACTCGACCGCCAACACAGCGTCCTTGCGCCGCTTCTCTGGCAGCAACTCGCGCA
GTCGGCCCATCGCTTCATCGGTGCTGCTGGCCGCCCAGTGCTCGTTCTCTGGCGTCCTGCTGGCGTCAGC
GTTGGGCGTCTCGCGCTCGCGGTAGGCGTGCTTGAGACTGGCCGCCACGTTGCCCATTTTCGCCAGCTTC
TTGCATCGCATGATCGCGTATGCCGCCATGCCTGCCCCTCCCTTTTGGTGTCCAACCGGCTCGACGGGGG
CAGCGCAAGGCGGTGCCTCCGGCGGGCCACTCAATGCTTGAGTATACTCACTAGACTTTGCTTCGCAAAG
TCGTGACCGCCTACGGCGGCTGCGGCGCCCTACGGGCTTGCTCTCCGGGCTTCGCCCTGCGCGGTCGCTG
CGCTCCCTTGCCAGCCCGTGGATATGTGGACGATGGCCGCGAGCGGCCACCGGCTGGCTCGCTTCGCTCG
GCCCGTGGACAACCCTGCTGGACAAGCTGATGGACAGGCTGCGCCTGCCCACGAGCTTGACCACAGGGAT
TGCCCACCGGCTACCCAGCCTTCGACCACATACCCACCGGCTCCAACTGCGCGGCCTGCGGCCTTGCCCC
ATCAATTTTTTTAATTTTCTCTGGGGAAAAGCCTCCGGCCTGCGGCCTGCGCGCTTCGCTTGCCGGTTGG
ACACCAAGTGGAAGGCGGGTCAAGGCTCGCGCAGCGACCGCGCAGCGGCTTGGCCTTGACGCGCCTGGAA
CGACCCAAGCCTATGCGAGTGGGGGCAGTCGAAGGCGAAGCCCGCCCGCCTGCCCCCCGAGCCTCACGGC
GGCGAGTGCGGGGGTTCCAAGGGGGCAGCGCCACCTTGGGCAAGGCCGAAGGCCGCGCAGTCGATCAACA
AGCCCCGGAGGGGCCACTTTTTGCCGGAGGGGGAGCCGCGCCGAAGGCGTGGGGGAACCCCGCAGGGGTG
CCCTTCTTTGGGCACCAAAGAACTAGATATAGGGCGAAATGCGAAAGACTTAAAAATCAACAACTTAAAA
AAGGGGGGTACGCAACAGCTCATTGCGGCACCCCCCGCAATAGCTCATTGCGTAGGTTAAAGAAAATCTG
TAATTGACTGCCACTTTTACGCAACGCATAATTGTTGTCGCGCTGCCGAAAAGTTGCAGCTGATTGCGCA
TGGTGCCGCAACCGTGCGGCACCCTACCGCATGGAGATAAGCATGGCCACGCAGTCCAGAGAAATCGGCA
TTCAAGCCAAGAACAAGCCCGGTCACTGGGTGCAAACGGAACGCAAAGCGCATGAGGCGTGGGCCGGGCT
TATTGCGAGGAAACCCACGGCGGCAATGCTGCTGCATCACCTCGTGGCGCAGATGGGCCACCAGAACGCC
GTGGTGGTCAGCCAGAAGACACTTTCCAAGCTCATCGGACGTTCTTTGCGGACGGTCCAATACGCAGTCA
AGGACTTGGTGGCCGAGCGCTGGATCTCCGTCGTGAAGCTCAACGGCCCCGGCACCGTGTCGGCCTACGT
GGTCAATGACCGCGTGGCGTGGGGCCAGCCCCGCGACCAGTTGCGCCTGTCGGTGTTCAGTGCCGCCGTG
GTGGTTGATCACGACGACCAGGACGAATCGCTGTTGGGGCATGGCGACCTGCGCCGCATCCCGACCCTGT
ATCCGGGCGAGCAGCAACTACCGACCGGCCCCGGCGAGGAGCCGCCCAGCCAGCCCGGCATTCCGGGCAT
GGAACCAGACCTGCCAGCCTTGACCGAAACGGAGGAATGGGAACGGCGCGGGCAGCAGCGCCTGCCGATG
CCCGATGAGCCGTGTTTTCTGGACGATGGCGAGCCGTTGGAGCCGCCGACACGGGTCACGCTGCCGCGCC
GGTAGCACTTGGGTTGCGCAGCAACCCGTAAGTGCGCTGTTCCAGACTATCGGCTGTAGCCGCCTCGCCG
CCCTATACCTTGTCTGCCTCCCCGCGTTGCGTCGCGGTGCATGGAGCCGGGCCACCTCGACCTGAATGGA
AGCCGGCGGCACCTCGCTAACGGATTCACCGTTTTTATCAGGCTCTGGGAGGCAGAATAAATGATCATAT
CGTCAATTATTACCTCCACGGGGAGAGCCTGAGCAAACTGGCCTCAGGCATTTGAGAAGCACACGGTCAC
ACTGCTTCCGGTAGTCAATAAACCGGTAAACCAGCAATAGACATAAGCGGCTATTTAACGACCCTGCCCT
GAACCGACGACCGGGTCGAATTTGCTTTCGAATTTCTGCCATTCATCCGCTTATTATCACTTATTCAGGC
GTAGCACCAGGCGTTTAAGGGCACCAATAACTGCCTTAAAAAAATTACGCCCCGCCCTGCCACTCATCGC
AGTCGGCCTATTGGTTAAAAAATGAGCTGATTTAACAAAAATTTAACGCGAATTTTAACAAAATATTAAC
GCTTACAATTTCCATTCGCCATTCAGGCTGCGCAACTGTTGGGAAGGGCGATCGGTGCGGGCCTCTTCGC
TATTACGCCAGCTGGCGAAAGGGGGATGTGCTGCAAGGCGATTAAGTTGGGTAACGCCAGGGTTTTCCCA
GTCACGACGTTGTAAAACGACGGCCAGTGAGCGCGCGTAATACGACTCACTATAGGGCGAATTGGAGCTC
TTAGTAGCGCATGGTGGAGGAGGCGCGGAAGTAAGACAGGAACTTGTAGCACAGAGAAACAACGAAGTAC
CAAATATTGCGGGCCATCTGAGAGCGGGCAATGAAAATCCGCCAAATCAGAATAACTAAAATGGTGTTAA
AGCCATACCGAATATTACGCAGCTTGTTCAGATGCTTACGTGCCGCCGGCAGGCCGCTCATTTCTTCATT
CAGCACGTACTTCTTGGTGCCCATGCAATAGTTTTCAATATACTCCGCCCAATGTAACTGCCGCACATCG
ATGTTAAAGGTTTTCTTATCCTCCGGATTCAGTTGGTTCATCAGCATGTTCACGTTATCGGTATTCCACA
CCCAGGAATTAGAGGTAAAATATTCCAGAAAAACCATTGCTTTATGCAGGCGGGTGATAGTTTTCATCAT
CCGCGGACTGCGGCCAGTCATGCGTAAATAAATATCATATAAGAATGCCGGCGCTTTGTGGGACACAGCG
ATCCAGTAATGATACAGCAGGTGATTACTTGTTAAATTTACGTTTGGACGACGAAATGCTTGTTCCAGTG
GATTACGCTTAAAAGTTGAAATAACGTGATATTCGACTTCGCCCCAGTGAAATGGATTCGTGCTCCCGGT
GGTACAATTGTAAACCATGATGTTACGCGGACGGTTTACCCCGCTATACCAGGCCGCAGCCAGTGAAGTA
TTAACGACGACATCCACCGGTACCAGATCGGCTAAAGCATTGTTGGAGGCGCGCATAGTACGCAGAATGC
CTTTACCCGCAGCGATGAACAGACCACTCGGGCCGTTAAAGTTATCGATCCAACCCGGAAACGGCTCTTT
CCAGCTAGCACCTACAATAGACGGGCGCACGATAGCAACGTTCAGTTTCGCACCTTCTTGCTGAACTACA
TATTCTGCTAAGGCTTTCGTATAAATATATGTATTCGGGCGATCACCGATCAGTTTAGGCGTAATGTCAT
TCACCAGCCCGTCATCCATCCACTCCAGACTGTCGATCAGTTTTTTAGGGTCCACAGGTGGAGGATATAC
CACCTCATCGATATGTTTACGGTTACAGTATGCGTAAGCGGTTGAAACATGCATGAACACTTCCAGGTTT
TTCATTTGCTGCGCTAACAGAATTAACTGGCGCGTCGCAATGACATTCAGTTGGACGGCATCCCGCAGGT
TTTCGTTGAACCGAACTGTCGCTGCACAGTGAAAGATTACATTTGTTGAGTCGATGATGATTTCTTTATC
TTCTTCGCTCAGTGCCAGCTTAGGCTGGGTCAGTTCGCTATTAATCGCAATAATTTTCTCACGGAAATCC
GGGTTTTCGTCGCGCAGACGGTCAAACAGTTTAGAACTTAAAATTTCCTCAACGCGTTCCTGCGGCGTCT
GGCCCGCTTTCTGACGCACCAGCACGTAGACTGAATTGACACGTGGGCAGCTACGCAGTAATTTTTCCAG
CAGGACTTTGCCCAGAAACCCTGTGGCACCCGTTAACAGGATGTTTTTACCCTCATAATACTCTGGGATG
CTCACCATGGTTAATTCCTCCTACTGCAGGAATTCGATATCAAGCTTATCGATACCGTCGACCTCGAGGG
GGGGCCCGGTACCCAGCTTTTGTTCCCTTTAGTGAGGGTTAATTGCGCGCTTGGCGTAATCATGGTCATA
GCTGTTTCCTGTGTGAAATTGTTATCCGCTCACAATTCCACACAACATACGAGCCGGAAGCATAAAGTGT
AAAGCCTGGGGTGCCTAATGAGTGAGCTAACTCACATTAATTGCGTTGCGCTCACTGCCCGCTTTCCAGT
CGGGAAACCTGTCGTGCCAGCTGCATTAATGAATCGGCCAACGCGCGGGGAGAGGCGGTTTGCGTATTGG
GCGCATTTGCGCATTCACAGTTCTCCGCAAGAATTGATTGGCTCCAATTCTTGGAGTGGTGAATCCGTTA
GCGAGGTGCCGCCGGCTTCCATTCAGGTCGAGGTGGCCCGGCTCCATGCACCGCGACGCAACGCGGGGAG
GCAGACAAGGTATAGGGCGGCGCCTACAATCCATGCCAACCCGTTCCATGTGCTCGCCGAGGCGGCATAA
ATCGCCGTGACGATCAGCGGTCCAGTGATCGAAGTTAGGCTGGTAAGAGCCGCGAGCGATCCTTGAAGCT
GTCCCTGATGGTCGTCATCTACCTGCCTGGACAGCATGGCCTGCAACGCGGGCATCCCGATGCCGCCGGA
AGCGAGAAGAATCATAATGGGGAAGGCCATCCAGCCTCGCGTCGCGAACGCCAGCAAGACGTAGCCCAGC
GCGTCGGCCGCCATGCCGGCGATAATGGCCTGCTTCTCGCCGAAACGTTTGGTGGCGGGACCAGTGACGA
AGGCTTGAGCGAGGGCGTGCAAGATTCCGAATACCGCAAGCGACAGGCCGATCATCGTCGCGCTCCAGCG
AAAGCGGTCCTCGCCGAAAATGACCCAGAGCGCTGCCGGCACCTGTCCTACGAGTTGCATGATAAAGAAG
ACAGTCATAAGTGCGGCGACGATAGTCATGCCCCGCGCCCACCGGAAGGAGCTGACTGGGTTGAAGGCTC
TCAAGGGCATCGGTCGACGCTCTCCCTTATGCGACTCCTGCATTAGGAAGCAGCCCAGTAGTAGGTTGAG
GCCGTTGAGCACCGCCGCCGCAAGGAATGGTGCATGCAAGGAGATGGCGCCCAACAGTCCCCCGGCCACG
GGGCCTGCCACCATACCCACGCCGAAACAAGCGCTCATGAGCCCGAAGTGGCGAGCCCGATCTTCCCCAT
CGGTGATGTCGGCGATATAGGCGCCAGCAACCGCACCTGTGGCGCCGGTGATGCCGGCCACGATGCGTCC
GGCGTAGAGGATCCACAGGACGGGTGTGGTCGCCATGATCGCGTAGTCGATAGTGGCTCCAAGTAGCGAA
GCGAGCAGGACTGGGCGGCGGCCAAAGCGGTCGGACAGTGCTCCGAGAACGGGTGCGCATAGAAATTGCA
TCAACGCATATAGCGCTAGCAGCACGCCATAGTGACTGGCGATGCTGTCGGAATGGACGATATCCCGCAA
GAGGCCCGGCAGTACCGGCATAACCAAGCCTATGCCTACAGCATCCAGGGTGACGGTGCCGAGGATGACG
ATGAGCGCATTGTTAGATTTCATACACGGTGCCTGACTGCGTTAGCAATTTAACTGTGATAAACTACCGC
ATTAAAGCTTATCGATGATAAGCTGTCAAACATGAGAATTCTTGAAGACGAAAGGGCCTCGTGATACGCC
TATTTTTATAGGTTAATGTCATGATAATAATGGTTTCTTAGACGTCAGGTGGCACTTTTCGGGGAAATGT
GCGCGCCCGCGTTCCTGCTGGCGCTGGGCCTGTTTCTGGCGCTGGACTTCCCGCTGTTCCGTCAGCAGCT
TTTCGCCCACGGCCTTGATGATCGCGGCGGCCTTGGCCTGCATATCCCGATTCAACGGCCCCAGGGCGTC
CAGAACGGGCTTCAGGCGCTCCCGAAGGT
Features (pLannotate 1.2.2; 16 found; start..end, strand, type, name):
   1023..1792    +  rep_origin     pBBR1 oriV: replication origin of the broad-host-range plasmid pBBR1 from Bordetella bronchiseptica; requires the pBBR1 Rep protein for replication
   1793..2455    +  CDS            pBBR1 Rep: replication protein for the broad-host-range plasmid pBBR1 from Bordetella bronchiseptica
   2516..2585    +  CDS            TcR (fragment): tetracycline efflux protein; tet; confers resistance to tetracycline
   2914..2943    -  CDS            CmR (fragment): chloramphenicol acetyltransferase confers resistance to chloramphenicol
   2943..3021    +  rep_origin     M13 ori (fragment): M13 bacteriophage origin of replication; arrow indicates direction of (+) strand synthesis
   3025..3180    -  CDS            lacZα (fragment): LacZα fragment of β-galactosidase; lacZ fragment
   3188..3206    +  promoter       T7 promoter: promoter for bacteriophage T7 RNA polymerase
   3224..4768    -  CDS            Far1: FACR1_MOUSE - Experimental evidence at protein level: Swiss-Prot protein existence level 1. Catalyzes the reduction of saturated and unsaturated C16 or C18 fatty acyl-CoA to fatty alcohols (PubMed:15220348, PubMed:15220349). It plays an essential role in the production of ether lipids/plasmalogens which synthesis requires fatty alcohols (By similarity). In parallel, it is also required for wax monoesters production since fatty alcohols also constitute a substrate for their synthesis (PubMed:15220349). From Mus musculus (Mouse).
   4784..4843    +  misc_feature   MCS (fragment): pBluescript multiple cloning site
   4856..4874    -  promoter       T3 promoter: promoter for bacteriophage T3 RNA polymerase
   4919..4935    -  protein_bind   lac operator: The lac repressor binds to the lac operator to inhibit transcription in E. coli. This inhibition can be relieved by adding lactose or isopropyl-β-D-thiogalactopyranoside (IPTG). lac repressor encoded by lacI
   4943..4973    -  promoter       lac promoter: promoter for the E. coli lac operon
   4988..5009    -  protein_bind   CAP binding site: CAP binding activates transcription in the presence of cAMP. E. coli catabolite activator protein
   5022..5114    -  CDS            lacI (fragment): lac repressor; lacI; The lac repressor binds to the lac operator to inhibit transcription in E. coli. This inhibition can be relieved by adding lactose or isopropyl-β-D-thiogalactopyranoside (IPTG).
   5206..6393    -  CDS            tetA: TCR3_ECOLX - Experimental evidence at protein level: Swiss-Prot protein existence level 1. Resistance to tetracycline by an active tetracycline efflux. This is an energy-dependent process that decreases the accumulation of the antibiotic in whole cells. This protein functions as a metal- tetracycline/H(+) antiporter. From Escherichia coli. This protein is used as a marker in many commonly used cloning vectors, such as pBR322 and pACYC184.
   6441..6469    -  promoter       tet promoter: E. coli promoter for tetracycline efflux protein gene
