[The description below was written by a language model from this plasmid's Addgene catalogue record and pLannotate feature annotations shown in this document.]
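Description:
pKS18 is a bacterial expression plasmid of about 6.7 kb built on a pBBR backbone. It carries the mouse fatty acyl-CoA reductase gene Far1 (mFar1) and is catalogued for bacterial expression and synthetic biology. Replication depends on the pBBR1 oriV together with the pBBR1 Rep protein, a broad-host-range system originally from Bordetella bronchiseptica that works in E. coli and many other Gram-negative bacteria. The copy number is listed as unknown. Selection is by tetracycline, provided by a full-length tetA efflux gene under its own tet promoter. The short TcR, CmR, M13 ori and lacI fragments in the annotation appear to be non-functional remnants of the backbone's construction history.

The Far1 coding sequence lies on the minus strand within a pBluescript-type lacZα/multiple cloning site region, which it interrupts. It is oriented the same way as the upstream CAP binding site, lac promoter, lac operator and T3 promoter. This arrangement suggests that expression in E. coli is driven by the lac promoter and responds to lac repressor and IPTG. Only a fragment of lacI is present, so any repression would have to come from the host. The T7 promoter on the opposite side of the insert points against the coding strand. No epitope tags or annotated terminators appear in the feature table.

Far1 reduces saturated and unsaturated C16 and C18 fatty acyl-CoAs to fatty alcohols. In keeping with the associated work on microbial production of fatty-acid-derived fuels and chemicals, the plasmid is suited to engineering E. coli to convert its acyl-CoA pool into fatty alcohols, probably alongside other pathway plasmids with compatible origins.
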