Addgene plasmid #24629: pKS18
Depositing lab: Jay Keasling. Depositing organization: University of California, Berkeley. Publication: Microbial production of fatty-acid-derived fuels and chemicals from plant biomass. Steen EJ, Kang Y, Bokinsky G, Hu Z, Schirmer A, McClure A, Del Cardayre SB, Keasling JD.. Nature. 2010 Jan 28;463(7280):559-62. 10.1038/nature08721 PubMed 20111002.
Backbone
  Vector backbone: pBBR
  Vector type: Bacterial Expression, Synthetic Biology
Growth in bacteria
  Bacterial resistance: Tetracycline, 10 μg/mL
  Growth temperature: 37°C
  Growth strain: DH5alpha
  Copy number: Unknown
Gene/Insert
  Gene/Insert name: mFar1 (alt name: Mus musculus fatty acyl coa reductase)
  Species: M. musculus (mouse)
  GenBank ID: BC007178
  Entrez Gene: Far1 (a.k.a. 2600011M19Rik, 2900034E22Rik, 3732409C05Rik, Mlstd2)
  Cloning method: Restriction Enzyme
  Sequencing primers: 5′ unknown
Terms and licenses: Academic/Nonprofit Terms; Industry Terms: Not Available to Industry
Depositor comments: EJ Steen et al. Nature 2009 10.1038/nature08721
How to cite: pKS18 was a gift from Jay Keasling (Addgene plasmid # 24629 ; http://n2t.net/addgene:24629 ; RRID:Addgene_24629)
