>Addgene plasmid #24629 | pKS18 | addgene partial sequence | sequence record 30694 | 24629 with M13pUC-fwd
CGACTCACTATAGGGCGAATTGGAGCTCTTAGTAGCGCATGGTGGAGGAGGCGCGGAAGTAAGACAGGAA
CTTGTAGCACAGAGAAACAACGAAGTACCAAATATTGCGGGCCATCTGAGAGCGGGCAATGAAAATCCGC
CAAATCAGAATAACTAAAATGGTGTTAAAGCCATACCGAATATTACGCAGCTTGTTCAGATGCTTACGTG
CCGCCGGCAGGCCGCTCATTTCTTCATTCAGCACGTACTTCTTGGTGCCCATGCAATAGTTTTCAATATA
CTCCGCCCAATGTAACTGCCGCACATCGATGTTAAAGGTTTTCTTATCCTCCGGATTCAGTTGGTTCATC
AGCATGTTCACGTTATCGGTATTCCACACCCAGGAATTAGAGGTAAAATATTCCAGAAAAACCATTGCTT
TATGCAGGCGGGTGATAGTTTTCATCATCCGCGGACTGCGGCCAGTCATGCGTAAATAAATATCATATAA
GAATGCCGGCGCTTTGTGGGACACAGCGATCCAGTAATGATACAGCAGGTGATTACTTGTTAAATTTACG
TTTGGACGACGAAATGCTTGTTCCAGTGGATTACGCTTAAAAGTTGAAATAACGTGATATTCGACTTCGC
CCCAGTGAAATGGATTCGTGCTCCCGGTGGTACAATTGTAAACCATGATGTTACGCGGACGGTTTACCCC
GCTATACCAGGCCGCAGCCAGTGAAGTATTAACGACGACATCCACCGGTACCAGATCGGCTAAAGCATTG
TTGGAGGCGCGCATAGTACGCAGAATGCCTTTACCCGCAGCGATGAACAGACCACTCGGGCCGTTAAAGT
TATCGATCCAACCCGGAAACGGCTCTTTCCAGCTAGCACCTACAATAGACGGGCGCACGATAGCA
