>Addgene plasmid #24629 | pKS18 | addgene partial sequence | sequence record 30695 | 24629 with M13-rev
ATACCTCCTAAGGGACAAAGCTGGGTACCGGGCCCCCCCTCGAGGTCGACGGTATCGATAAGCTTGATAT
CGAATTCCTGCAGTAGGAGGAATTAACCATGGTGAGCATCCCAGAGTATTATGAGGGTAAAAACATCCTG
TTAACGGGTGCCACAGGGNTTTCTGGGCAAAGTCCTGCTGGAAAAATTACTGCGTAGCTGCCCACGTGTC
AATTCAGTCTACGTGCTGGTGCGTCAGAAAGCGGGCCAGACGCCGCAGGAACGCGTTGAGGAAATTTTAA
GTTCTAAACTGTTTGACCGTCTGCGCGACGAAAACCCGGATTTCCGTGAGAAAATTATTGCGATTAATAG
CGAACTGACCCAGCCTAAGCTGGCACTGAGCGAAGAAGATAAAGAAATCATCATCGACTCAACAAATGTA
ATCTTTCACTGTGCAGCGACAGTTCGGTTCAACGAAAACCTGCGGGATGCCGTCCAACTGAATGTCATTG
CGACGCGCCAGTTAATTCTGTTAGCGCAGCAAATGAAAAACCTGGAAGTGTTCATGCATGTTTCAACCGC
TTACGCATACTGTAACCGTAAACATATCGATGAGGTGGTATATCCTCCACCTGTGGACCCTAAAAAACTG
ATCGACAGTCTGGAGTGGATGGATGACGGGCTGGTGAATGACATTACGCCTAAACTGATCGGTGATCGCC
CGAATACATATATTTATACGAAAGCCTTAGCAGAATATGTAGTTCAGCAAGAAGGTGCGAAACTGAACGT
TGCTATCGTGCGCCCGTCTATTGTAGGTGCTAGCTGGAAAGAGCCGTTTCCGGGTTGGATCGATAACTTT
AACGGCCCGAGTGGTCTGTTCATCGCTGCGGGTAAAGGCATTCTGCGTACTATGCGCGCCTCCAACAATG
CTTTAGCCGATCTGGGTACCGGTGGATGTCGTCGTTAATACTTCACTGGCTGCGGCTGT
